Addgene plasmid #39634: KHBD00538
Depositing lab: Bart Deplancke. Depositing organization: Swiss Federal Institute of Technology (EPFL). Publication: Automated protein-DNA interaction screening of Drosophila regulatory elements. Korneel Hens, Jean-Daniel Feuz, Alina Isakova, Antonina Lagovitina, Andreas Massouras, Julien Bryois, Patrick Callaerts, Susan E. Celniker, Bart Deplancke. Nat Methods. 2011 Oct 30;8(12):1065-70. 10.1038/nmeth.1763 PubMed 22037703.
Backbone
  Vector backbone: pDONR221
  Backbone manufacturer: Invitrogen
  Backbone size w/o insert (bp): 2536
  Vector type: Gateway DONR vector
Growth in bacteria
  Bacterial resistance: Kanamycin, 50 μg/mL
  Growth temperature: 37°C
  Growth strain: DH5alpha
  Copy number: High Copy
Gene/Insert
  Gene/Insert name: CG11450 (alt names: FBgn0002931; net)
  Species: D. melanogaster (fly)
  Insert size (bp): 1080
  Entrez Gene: net (a.k.a. Dmel_CG11450, CG11450, Dmel\CG11450, Group IId, Shout, bHLHc42, shout)
  Promoter: none
  Cloning method: Gateway Cloning
  Sequencing primers: 5′ M13-F20; 3′ M13R
Terms and licenses: Academic/Nonprofit Terms; Industry Terms: Not Available to Industry
Depositor comments: Please note that the ORFs in this collection were cloned open-ended (without a stop codon).
How to cite: KHBD00538 was a gift from Bart Deplancke (Addgene plasmid # 39634 ; http://n2t.net/addgene:39634 ; RRID:Addgene_39634)
