[The description below was written by a language model from this plasmid's Addgene catalogue record.]
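Description:
KHBD00538 is a Gateway entry clone built in the pDONR221 backbone (Invitrogen), carrying the open reading frame of the Drosophila melanogaster gene net (CG11450, FBgn0002931; also listed under the aliases Shout and bHLHc42). The insert is recorded as about 1080 bp in a backbone of roughly 2.5 kb once the Gateway cassette has been replaced. The plasmid is maintained in standard E. coli cloning strains such as DH5alpha as a high-copy plasmid and is selected with kanamycin. No feature table accompanies the record, so the exact positions of the recombination sites and other backbone elements are not documented here. An ORF cloned into a pDONR vector by a BP reaction is normally flanked by attL sites, and the M13 forward and reverse primer sites listed for sequencing lie outside the insert.

The construct has no promoter driving the insert, which is expected for an entry clone. It is not an expression vector in itself but a shuttle source from which the ORF can be moved by LR recombination into any compatible Gateway destination vector. The depositor notes that ORFs in this collection were cloned open-ended, without a stop codon. This allows in-frame C-terminal fusions to tags or functional domains supplied by the destination vector, and means a downstream stop codon must come from that vector. The clone belongs to a Drosophila ORF collection associated with automated protein–DNA interaction screening of fly regulatory elements, so its typical use is generating fusion constructs of this putative bHLH factor for such assays or for other expression contexts.
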