>Addgene plasmid #39634 | KHBD00538 | depositor partial sequence | sequence record 50074 | KHBD00538 sequence 1080 bps
ATGGCGAATACCAACACAGAAAAACTTTACATGCAACTAAGCGCATCGGAATTATCAGCAATTATTATGA
AAGATTCACCCAATTCCAACGACCGTGATGCGGGTTTTTGTTCCGCCAGTTCGGAAAGCGAAGGCGGAGA
CGACTTGGTCGTCGAGCACGCGCGCAGTGGCAGTCCCGACATCAGACCAAAAGGAACAGACTCGGCGGAC
TCCAAGCCAATAGCCCTTGTCCGCAACAAACGCAAGAGTTCGGAACCCTTCAAAGTCGTAGGTTTGACGA
CTCCCAACTCTAAATCCATGCCTGGTCCTCCGTCCAGTGCGAGTATGAATGCAACTGGTCCGCTAAAGAA
ACGCATACGATACACATCTTCCGCCGATTCGGCAGTTGTCCTAACGCCACCAGCCATAGACTCTCCACCG
CCCAACAGTTGCATACCTTCCACGTTGCGCCTGCAGCATGAAATAATGCCTAATCCGGCACATATATATG
TTCGCCATCCGGGAGTTACGACTCTTCACAGATCGCTTGCTGCCCACCCAGAACAGCTGGAACCACTCGC
ATTAGTAACGACCAAAAAGCAATGTGTCGACCAAGCGGGGCCTAAAATAGAGGCCTTTTCCGCATTGCTA
ATTGGAAAACAGCCATCCGCCAAAAAAACGTTGAAGGAAAGGACGCAAAAAGAATCAACGTCATCTTCCT
TTTTAGAAGCTAGTCTTAGCGATGAGGATCTGAACAAGACGGGATTGGCACCAATTTCGCGACCTCATCA
ACATCAACGCAATTACAAGAATATGACTAGGGAGCGCCGCATTGAGGCGAACGCACGTGAACGGACCCGT
GTACACACCATATCCGCCGCCTACGAAACGCTCCGCCAAGCTGTTCCAGCCTATGCCAGCACTCAAAAAC
TTTCCAAACTCTCCGTTCTTCGGGTAGCGTGTTCCTATATACTAACCTTAAGTAGAATGGCTGGCGAGGA
TTACAGCGCCGATCAATCCGTACCGTCCATTGCCACGTGCTTAGAAGCTGTAACATCAACCATCCAAACG
GAGGGAAAAGTGAAACGAAAGAAAGACGAG
