>Addgene plasmid #39634 | KHBD00538 | addgene partial sequence | sequence record 53476 | M13-F20 5'-TGTAAAACGACGGCCAGT-3'
ATTTTGACTGATAGTGACCTGTTCGTTGCAACAAATTGATGAGCAATGCTTTTTTATAATGCCAACTTTG
TACAAAAAAGTTGGCACCATGGCGAATACCAACACAGAAAAACTTTACATGCAACTAAGCGCATCGGAAT
TATCAGCAATTATTATGAAAGATTCACCCAATTCCAACGACCGTGATGCGGGTTTTTGTTCCGCCAGTTC
GGAAAGCGAAGGCGGAGACGACTTGGTCGTCGAGCACGCGCGCAGTGGCAGTCCCGACATCAGACCAAAA
GGAACAGACTCGGCGGACTCCAAGCCAATAGCCCTTGTCCGCAACAAACGCAAGAGTTCGGAACCCTTCA
AAGTCGTAGGTTTGACGACTCCCAACTCTAAATCCATGCCTGGTCCTCCGTCCAGTGCGAGTATGAATGC
AACTGGTCCGCTAAAGAAACGCATACGATACACATCTTCCGCCGATTCGGCAGTTGTCCTAACGCCACCA
GCCATAGACTCTCCACCGCCCAACAGTTGCATACCTTCCACGTTGCGCCTGCAGCATGAAATAATGCCTA
ATCCGGCACATATATATGTTCGCCATCCGGGAGTTACGACTCTTCACAGATCGCTTGCTGCCCACCCAGA
ACAGCTGGAACCACTCGCATTAGTAACGACCAAAAAGCAATGTGTCGACCAAGCGGGGCCTAAAATAGAG
GCCTTTTCCGCATTGCTAATTGGAAAACAGCCATCCGCCAAAAAAACGTTGAAGGAAAGGACGCAAAAAG
AATCAACGTCATCTTCCTTTTTAGAAGCTAGTCTTAGCGATGAG
